>Addgene plasmid #46362 | pTK165_Mem-mCherry-4.1G-CTD | depositor full sequence | sequence record 65994 | pTK165_Mem-mCherry-4.1G-CTD sequence 5240 bps
TAGTTATTAATAGTAATCAATTACGGGGTCATTAGTTCATAGCCCATATATGGAGTTCCGCGTTACATAA
CTTACGGTAAATGGCCCGCCTGGCTGACCGCCCAACGACCCCCGCCCATTGACGTCAATAATGACGTATG
TTCCCATAGTAACGCCAATAGGGACTTTCCATTGACGTCAATGGGTGGAGTATTTACGGTAAACTGCCCA
CTTGGCAGTACATCAAGTGTATCATATGCCAAGTACGCCCCCTATTGACGTCAATGACGGTAAATGGCCC
GCCTGGCATTATGCCCAGTACATGACCTTATGGGACTTTCCTACTTGGCAGTACATCTACGTATTAGTCA
TCGCTATTACCATGGTGATGCGGTTTTGGCAGTACATCAATGGGCGTGGATAGCGGTTTGACTCACGGGG
ATTTCCAAGTCTCCACCCCATTGACGTCAATGGGAGTTTGTTTTGGCACCAAAATCAACGGGACTTTCCA
AAATGTCGTAACAACTCCGCCCCATTGACGCAAATGGGCGGTAGGCGTGTACGGTGGGAGGTCTATATAA
GCAGAGCTGGTTTAGTGAACCGTCAGATCCGCTAGCGGCCACCATGCTGTGCTGTATGAGAAGAACCAAA
CAGGTTGAAAAAAATGATGACGACCAAAAGATTGGCGGCATGGTGAGCAAGGGCGAGGAGGATAACATGG
CCATCATCAAGGAGTTCATGCGCTTCAAGGTGCACATGGAGGGCTCCGTGAACGGCCACGAGTTCGAGAT
CGAGGGCGAGGGCGAGGGCCGCCCCTACGAGGGCACCCAGACCGCCAAGCTGAAGGTGACCAAGGGTGGC
CCCCTGCCCTTCGCCTGGGACATCCTGTCCCCTCAGTTCATGTACGGCTCCAAGGCCTACGTGAAGCACC
CCGCCGACATCCCCGACTACTTGAAGCTGTCCTTCCCCGAGGGCTTCAAGTGGGAGCGCGTGATGAACTT
CGAGGACGGCGGCGTGGTGACCGTGACCCAGGACTCCTCCCTGCAGGACGGCGAGTTCATCTACAAGGTG
AAGCTGCGCGGCACCAACTTCCCCTCCGACGGCCCCGTAATGCAGAAGAAGACCATGGGCTGGGAGGCCT
CCTCCGAGCGGATGTACCCCGAGGACGGCGCCCTGAAGGGCGAGATCAAGCAGAGGCTGAAGCTGAAGGA
CGGCGGCCACTACGACGCTGAGGTCAAGACCACCTACAAGGCCAAGAAGCCCGTGCAGCTGCCCGGCGCC
TACAACGTCAACATCAAGTTGGACATCACCTCCCACAACGAGGACTACACCATCGTGGAACAGTACGAAC
GCGCCGAGGGCCGCCACTCCACCGGCGGCATGGACGAGCTGTACAAGTCCGGAGGGGATCGGTGGAGCTC
CACCGGTGGCGGCCGCTCTAGAGAGAATCTTTATTTTCAGGGCGCCGCCAAATTCAAAGAAACCGCTGCT
GCTAAATTCGAACGCCAGCACATGGACAGCGGAGGTGGAGGTACTAGTCTCGAGAGGACAGAAATCTCCA
CCAAGGAAGTCCCCATTGTCCAAACTGAGACCAAAACCATCACATATGAGTCTCCACAGATTGATGGCGG
GGCTGGTGGTGATTCGGGCACGTTACTGACCGCACAAACCATCACATCTGAGTCCGTGTCAACAACGACA
ACCACACACATCACCAAGACTGTAAAAGGTGGAATTTCTGAAACAAGAATTGAGAAACGCATTGTGATCA
CAGGAGATGGAGATATTGATCATGACCAGGCACTGGCTCAGGCGATCAGGGAAGCCAGAGAGCAGCACCC
TGACATGTCGGTCACAAGAGTGGTGGTACACAAAGAAACAGAGTTGGCTGAGGAAGGGGAAGATTAACCG
CGGGCCCGGGATCCACCGGATCTAGATAACTGATCATAATCAGCCATACCACATTTGTAGAGGTTTTACT
TGCTTTAAAAAACCTCCCACACCTCCCCCTGAACCTGAAACATAAAATGAATGCAATTGTTGTTGTTAAC
TTGTTTATTGCAGCTTATAATGGTTACAAATAAAGCAATAGCATCACAAATTTCACAAATAAAGCATTTT
TTTCACTGCATTCTAGTTGTGGTTTGTCCAAACTCATCAATGTATCTTAACGCGTAAATTGTAAGCGTTA
ATATTTTGTTAAAATTCGCGTTAAATTTTTGTTAAATCAGCTCATTTTTTAACCAATAGGCCGAAATCGG
CAAAATCCCTTATAAATCAAAAGAATAGACCGAGATAGGGT
[37 nt withheld, positions 2282-2318]
AAAGAACGTGGACTCCAACGTCAAAGG
[49 nt withheld, positions 2346-2394]
T
[91 nt withheld, positions 2396-2486]
G
[124 nt withheld, positions 2488-2611]
CAGGTGGCACTTTTCGGGGAAATGTGCGCGGAACCCCTATTTGTTTATTTTTCTAAATACATTCAAATAT
GTATCCGCTCATGAGACAATAACCCTGATAAATGCTTCAATAATATTGAAAAAGGAAGAGTCCTGAGGCG
GAAAGAACCAGCTGTGGAATGTGTGTCAGTTAGGGTGTGGAAAGTCCCCAGGCTCCCCAGCAGGCAGAAG
TATGCAAAGCATGCATCTCAATTAGTCAGCAACCAGGTGTGGAAAGTCCCCAGGCTCCCCAGCAGGCAGA
AGTATGCAAAGCATGCATCTCAATTAGTCAGCAACCATAGTCCCGCCCCTAACTCCGCCCATCCCGCCCC
TAACTCCGCCCAGTTCCGCCCATTCTCCGCCCCATGGCTGACTAATTTTTTTTATTTATGCAGAGGCCGA
GGCCGCCTCGGCCTCTGAGCTATTCCAGAAGTAGTGAGGAGGCTTTTTTGGAGGCCTAGGCTTTTGCAAA
GATCGATCAAGAGACAGGATGAGGATCGTTTCGCATGATTGAACAAGATGGATTGCACGCAGGTTCTCCG
GCCGCTTGGGTGGAGAGGCTATTCGGCTATGACTGGGCACAACAGACAATCGGCTGCTCTGATGCCGCCG
TGTTCCGGCTGTCAGCGCAGGGGCGCCCGGTTCTTTTTGTCAAGACCGACCTGTCCGGTGCCCTGAATGA
ACTGCAAGACGAGGCAGCGCGGCTATCGTGGCTGGCCACGACGGGCGTTCCTTGCGCAGCTGTGCTCGAC
GTTGTCACTGAAGCGGGAAGGGACTGGCTGCTATTGGGCGAAGTGCCGGGGCAGGATCTCCTGTCATCTC
ACCTTGCTCCTGCCGAGAAAGTATCCATCATGGCTGATGCAATGCGGCGGCTGCATACGCTTGATCCGGC
TACCTGCCCATTCGACCACCAAGCGAAACATCGCATCGAGCGAGCACGTACTCGGATGGAAGCCGGTCTT
GTCGATCAGGATGATCTGGACGAAGAGCATCAGGGGCTCGCGCCAGCCGAACTGTTCGCCAGGCTCAAGG
CGAGCATGCCCGACGGCGAGGATCTCGTCGTGACCCATGGCGATGCCTGCTTGCCGAATATCATGGTGGA
AAATGGCCGCTTTTCTGGATTCATCGACTGTGGCCGGCTGGGTGTGGCGGACCGCTATCAGGACATAGCG
TTGGCTACCCGTGATATTGCTGAAGAGCTTGGCGGCGAATGGGCTGACCGCTTCCTCGTGCTTTACGGTA
TCGCCGCTCCCGATTCGCAGCGCATCGCCTTCTATCGCCTTCTTGACGAGTTCTTCTGAGCGGGACTCTG
GGGTTCGAAATGACCGACCAAGCGACGCCCAACCTGCCATCACGAGATTTCGATTCCACCGCCGCCTTCT
ATGAAAGGTTGGGCTTCGGAATCGTTTTCCGGGACGCCGGCTGGATGATCCTCCAGCGCGGGGATCTCAT
GCTGGAGTTCTTCGCCCACCCTAGGGGGAGGCTAACTGAAACACGGAAGGAGACAATACCGGAAGGAACC
CGCGCTATGACGGCAATAAAAAGACAGAATAAAACGCACGGTGTTGGGTCGTTTGTTCATAAACGCGGGG
TTCGGTCCCAGGGCTGGCACTCTGTCGATACCCCACCGAGACCCCATTGGGGCCAATACGCCCGCGTTTC
TTCCTTTTCCCCACCCCACCCCCCAAGTTCGGGTGAAGGCCCAGGGCTCGCAGCCAACGTCGGGGCGGCA
GGCCCTGCCATAGCCTCAGGTTACTCATATATACTTTAGATTGATTTAAAACTTCATTTTTAATTTAAAA
GGATCTAGGTGAAGATCCTTTTTGATAATCTCATGACCAAAATCCCTTAACGTGAGTTTTCGTTCCACTG
AGCGTCAGACCCCGTAGAAAAGATCAAAGGATCTTCTTGAGATCCTTTTTTTCTGCGCGTAATCTGCTGC
TTGCAAACAAAAAAACCACCGCTACCAGCGGTGGTTTGTTTGCCGGATCAAGAGCTACCAACTCTTTTTC
CGAAGGTAACTGGCTTCAGCAGAGCGCAGATACCAAATACTGTCCTTCTAGTGTAGCCGTAGTTAGGCCA
CCACTTCAAGAACTCTGTAGCACCGCCTACATACCTCGCTCTGCTAATCCTGTTACCAGTGGCTGCTGCC
AGTGGCGATAAGTCGTGTCTTACCGGGTTGGACTCAAGACGATAGTTACCGGATAAGGCGCAGCGGTCGG
GCTGAACGGGGGGTTCGTGCACACAGCCCAGCTTGGAGCGAACGACCTACACCGAACTGAGATACCTACA
GCGTGAGCTATGAGAAAGCGCCACGCTTCCCGAAGGGAGAAAGGCGGACAGGTATCCGGTAAGCGGCAGG
GTCGGAACAGGAGAGCGCACGAGGGAGCTTCCAGGGGGAAACGCCTGGTATCTTTATAGTCCTGTCGGGT
TTCGCCACCTCTGACTTGAGCGTCGATTTTTGTGATGCTCGTCAGGGGGGCGGAGCCTATGGAAAAACGC
CAGCAACGCGGCCTTTTTACGGTTCCTGGCCTTTTGCTGGCCTTTTGCTCACATGTTCTTTCCTGCGTTA
TCCCCTGATTCTGTGGATAACCGTATTACCGCCATGCAT
Features (pLannotate 1.2.2; 19 found; start..end, strand, type, name):
     61..364     +  enhancer       CMV enhancer: human cytomegalovirus immediate early enhancer
    365..568     +  promoter       CMV promoter: human cytomegalovirus (CMV) immediate early promoter
    604..663     +  CDS            Gap43 (fragment): NEUM_RAT - Experimental evidence at protein level: Swiss-Prot protein existence level 1. This protein is associated with nerve growth. It is a major component of the motile 'growth cones' that form the tips of elongating axons. Plays a role in axonal and dendritic filopodia induction (By similarity). From Rattus norvegicus (Rat).
    670..1377    +  CDS            mCherry: mCherry is a basic (constitutively fluorescent) red fluorescent protein published in 2004, derived from Discosoma sp.. It is reported to be a very rapidly-maturing monomer with low acid sensitivity.
   1404..1422    +  misc_feature   MCS (fragment): pBluescript multiple cloning site
   1423..1442    +  CDS            capTEV™ (fragment): composite tag for in vivo biotinylation, TEV protease cleavage, and 6xHis tagging
   1456..1500    +  CDS            S-Tag: affinity and epitope tag derived from pancreatic ribonuclease A
   1522..1884    +  CDS            EPB41L2 (fragment): E41L2_HUMAN - Experimental evidence at protein level: Swiss-Prot protein existence level 1. Required for dynein-dynactin complex and NUMA1 recruitment at the mitotic cell cortex during anaphase (PubMed:23870127). From Homo sapiens (Human).
   1887..1909    +  misc_feature   MCS (fragment): multiple cloning site
   1921..2005    +  CDS            large T antigen (fragment): large T antigen from SV40 (simian virus 40)
   2028..2149    +  polyA_signal   SV40 poly(A) signal: SV40 polyadenylation signal
   2183..2611    -  rep_origin     f1 ori (sequence partly withheld): f1 bacteriophage origin of replication; arrow indicates direction of (+) strand synthesis
   2638..2742    +  promoter       AmpR promoter: bla
   2744..3101    +  promoter       SV40 promoter: SV40 enhancer and early promoter
   3136..3930    +  CDS            NeoR/KanR: aminoglycoside phosphotransferase from Tn5; aph(3')-II (or nptII); confers resistance to neomycin, kanamycin, and G418 (Geneticin®)
   3951..4103    +  CDS            ble (fragment): BLE_KLEPN - Experimental evidence at protein level: Swiss-Prot protein existence level 1. Binding protein with a strong affinity to the bleomycin family of antibiotics. Binds to CL990; an antimitotic-antibiotic compound. From Klebsiella pneumoniae.
   4162..4209    +  polyA_signal   HSV TK poly(A) signal: herpes simplex virus thymidine kinase polyadenylation signal (Cole and Stacy, 1985)
   4300..4316    -  polyA_signal   bGH poly(A) signal (fragment): bovine growth hormone polyadenylation signal
   4538..5126    +  rep_origin     ori: high-copy-number ColE1/pMB1/pBR322/pUC origin of replication
