[The description below was written by a language model from this plasmid's Addgene catalogue record and pLannotate feature annotations shown in this document.]
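Description:
pTK165_Mem-mCherry-4.1G-CTD is a mammalian expression plasmid built on the pEGFP-C1 backbone, in which the original fluorescent protein has been replaced by a membrane-targeted mCherry module. It is maintained in E. coli through a high-copy ColE1/pUC-type origin and selected with kanamycin. The single NeoR/KanR (Tn5 aminoglycoside phosphotransferase) gene is driven by tandem bacterial (bla) and SV40 early promoters and terminated by an HSV TK polyadenylation signal, so it can also support G418 selection in mammalian cells. An f1 origin is present as well. The catalogue lists a total size of 5,183 bp, whereas the depositor's full sequence is 5,240 nt, a small discrepancy the record does not explain.

The payload is one fusion open reading frame expressed from the CMV immediate-early enhancer/promoter and terminated by an SV40 poly(A) signal. It begins with "Mem", the N-terminal 20 residues of neuromodulin (annotated as a Gap43 fragment), which act as a membrane-targeting signal, followed by mCherry. The feature table then shows a linker region containing MCS remnants, a short match to a composite tag that includes a TEV cleavage site, and an S-Tag, none of which are listed among the catalogue tags. The frame ends with the C-terminal domain of human 4.1G (EPB41L2, amino acids 886–1005), cloned between XhoI and SacII sites that remain intact.

The design tethers the 4.1G C-terminal domain to the membrane while allowing red fluorescence imaging. Given that EPB41L2 is annotated as required for recruiting dynein–dynactin and NuMA to the mitotic cell cortex in anaphase, the construct suits studies of cortical dynein and spindle positioning.
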