Addgene plasmid #46362: pTK165_Mem-mCherry-4.1G-CTD
Depositing lab: Iain Cheeseman. Depositing organization: Whitehead Institute for Biomedical Research. Publication: Cortical dynein and asymmetric membrane elongation coordinately position the spindle in anaphase. Kiyomitsu T, Cheeseman IM. Cell. 2013 Jul 18;154(2):391-402. doi: 10.1016/j.cell.2013.06.010. PubMed 23870127.
Backbone
  Vector backbone: pEGFP-C1
  Backbone size w/o insert (bp): 4000
  Total vector size (bp): 5183
  Vector type: Mammalian Expression
Growth in bacteria
  Bacterial resistance: Kanamycin, 50 μg/mL
  Growth temperature: 37°C
  Growth strain: DH5alpha
  Copy number: High Copy
Gene/Insert
  Gene/Insert name: 4.1G C-terminal domain
  Species: H. sapiens (human)
  Mutation: C-terminal domain from 886-1005 amino acids
  Entrez Gene: EPB41L2 (a.k.a. 4.1-G, 4.1G)
  Promoter: CMV
  Tag / fusion protein: Mem (N-terminal 20 amino acids of neuromodulin for membrane targeting) (N terminal on backbone); mCherry (N terminal on backbone)
  Cloning method: Restriction Enzyme; 5′ cloning site XhoI (not destroyed); 3′ cloning site SacII (not destroyed)
  Sequencing primers: 5′ GGCATGGACGAGCTGTACAAG; 3′ GCATTCATTTTATGTTTCAGG
Terms and licenses: Academic/Nonprofit Terms; Industry Terms: Not Available to Industry
Depositor comments: Neuromodulin N-terminal sequence is MLCCMRRTKQVEKNDDDQKI
How to cite: pTK165_Mem-mCherry-4.1G-CTD was a gift from Iain Cheeseman (Addgene plasmid # 46362 ; http://n2t.net/addgene:46362 ; RRID:Addgene_46362)
