>Addgene plasmid #46362 | pTK165_Mem-mCherry-4.1G-CTD | addgene partial sequence | sequence record 67928 | CMV-F 5'-CGCAAATGGGCGGTAGGCGTG-3'
CTGGTTTAGTGAACCGTCAGATCCGCTAGCGGCCACCATGCTGTGCTGTATGAGAAGAACCAAACAGGTT
GAAAAGAATGATGACGACCAAAAGATTGGCGGCATGGTGAGCAAGGGCGAGGAGGATAACATGGCCATCA
TCAAGGAGTTCATGCGCTTCAAGGTGCACATGGAGGGCTCCGTGAACGGCCACGAGTTCGAGATCGAGGG
CGAGGGCGAGGGCCGCCCCTACGAGGGCACCCAGACCGCCAAGCTGAAGGTGACCAAGGGTGGCCCCCTG
CCCTTCGCCTGGGACATCCTGTCCCCTCAGTTCATGTACGGCTCCAAGGCCTACGTGAAGCACCCCGCCG
ACATCCCCGACTACTTGAAGCTGTCCTTCCCCGAGGGCTTCAAGTGGGAGCGCGTGATGAACTTCGAGGA
CGGCGGCGTGGTGACCGTGACCCAGGACTCCTCCCTGCAGGACGGCGAGTTCATCTACAAGGTGAAGCTG
CGCGGCACCAACTTCCCCTCCGACGGCCCCGTAATGCAGAAGAAGACCATGGGCTGGGAGGCCTCCTCCG
AGCGGATGTACCCCGAGGACGGCGCCCTGAAGGGCGAGATCAAGCAGAGGCTGAAGCTGAAGGACGGCGG
CCACTACGACGCTGAGGTCAAGACCACCTACAAGGCCAAGAAGCCCGTGCAGCTGCCCGGCGCCTACAAC
GTCAACATCAAGTTGGACATCACCTCCCACAACGAGGACTACACCATCGTGGAACAGTACGAACGCGCCG
AGGGCCGCCACTCCACCGGCGGCATGGACGAGCTGTACAAGTCCGGAGGGGATCGGTGGAGCTCCACCGG
TGGCGGCCGCT
