>Addgene plasmid #46362 | pTK165_Mem-mCherry-4.1G-CTD | addgene partial sequence | sequence record 67929 | SV40pA-R 5'-GAAATTTGTGATGCTATTGC-3'
TGCATAACAAGTTAACAACAACAATTGCATTCATTTTATGTTTCAGGTTCAGGGGGAGGTGTGGGAGGTT
TTTTAAAGCAAGTAAAACCTCTACAAATGTGGTATGGCTGATTATGATCAGTTATCTAGATCCGGTGGAT
CCCGGGCCCGCGGTTAATCTTCCCCTTCCTCAGCCAACTCTGTTTCTTTGTGTACCACCACTCTTGTGAC
CGACATGTCAGGGTGCTGCTCTCTGGCTTCCCTGATCGCCTGAGCCAGTGCCTGGTCATGATCAATATCT
CCATCTCCTGTGATCACAATGCGTTTCTCAATTCTTGTTTCAGAAATTCCACCTTTTACAGTCTTGGTGA
TGTGTGTGGTTGTCGTTGTTGACACGGACTCAGATGTGATGGTTTGTGCGGTCAGTAACGTGCCCGAATC
ACCACCAGCCCCGCCATCAATCTGTGGAGACTCATATGTGATGGTTTTGGTCTCAGTTTGGACAATGGGG
ACTTCCTTGGTGGAGATTTCTGTCCTCTCGAGACTAGTACCTCCACCTCCGCTGTCCATGTGCTGGCGTT
CGAATTTAGCAGCAGCGGTTTCTTTGAATTTGGCGGCGCCCTGAAAATAAAGATTCTCTCTAGAGCGGCC
GCCACCGGTGGAGCTCCACCGATCCCCTCCGGACTTGTACAGCTCGTCCATGCCGCCGGTGGAGTGGCGG
CCCTCGGCGCGTTCGTACTGTTCCACGATGGTGTAGTCCTCGTTGTGGGAGGTGATGTCCAACTTGATGT
TGA
